Addgene plasmid #98218: AAV2_hSyn_Phobos_CA_Citrine
Purpose: Slow cycling (open for minutes) step-function artificial anion conducting channelrhodopsin (aACR). High light sensitivity. Activation with blue light, inactivation max with 580 nm (accelarates closure to ms). Codon optimized for mammalian expression.
Depositing lab: Simon Wiegert. Depositing organization: Universitaetsklinikum Hamburg-Eppendorf. Publication: Anion-conducting channelrhodopsins with tuned spectra and modified kinetics engineered for optogenetic manipulation of behavior. Wietek J, Rodriguez-Rozada S, Tutas J, Tenedini F, Grimm C, Oertner TG, Soba P, Hegemann P, Wiegert JS. Sci Rep. 2017 Nov 2;7(1):14957. doi: 10.1038/s41598-017-14330-y. PubMed 29097684.
Backbone
  Vector backbone: pAAV2
  Backbone size w/o insert (bp): 5303
  Vector type: Mammalian Expression, AAV
Growth in bacteria
  Bacterial resistance: Ampicillin, 100 μg/mL
  Growth temperature: 37°C
  Growth strain: NEB Stable
  Copy number: High Copy
Gene/Insert
  Gene/Insert name: Synthetic construct Phobos_C128A gene (alt names: Phobos; iC++)
  Species: Synthetic; Chlamydomonas reinhardtii
  Insert size (bp): 927
  Mutation: T59S, E83N, E90Q, E101S, V117R, E123S, C128A, T159G, G163A, V242R, T246N, N258Q, E273S
  Promoter: human synapsin
  Tag / fusion protein: Citrine (C terminal on insert)
  Cloning method: Restriction Enzyme; 5′ cloning site EcoRI (not destroyed); 3′ cloning site XhoI (not destroyed)
  Sequencing primers: 5′ GACTCAGCGCTGCCTCAGTCTG; 3′ TGAACAGCTCCTCGCCCTTG
Terms and licenses: Academic/Nonprofit Terms; Industry Terms: Not Available to Industry
Depositor comments: Please visit https://www.biorxiv.org/content/early/2017/06/27/156422 for bioRxiv preprint.
How to cite: AAV2_hSyn_Phobos_CA_Citrine was a gift from Simon Wiegert (Addgene plasmid # 98218 ; http://n2t.net/addgene:98218 ; RRID:Addgene_98218)
