[The description below was written by a language model from this plasmid's Addgene catalogue record and pLannotate feature annotations shown in this document.]
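Description:
AAV2_hSyn_Phobos_CA_Citrine is an adeno-associated virus transfer plasmid built on a pAAV2 backbone for neuron-targeted expression of an inhibitory optogenetic tool in mammalian cells. It is maintained in E. coli as a high-copy plasmid through a ColE1/pUC-type origin and selected with ampicillin via the β-lactamase gene. An f1 phage origin is also present. The expression cassette is flanked by two AAV2 inverted terminal repeats, which allow it to be replicated and packaged into recombinant AAV particles when rep, cap and helper functions are supplied in trans. The annotation software scored one of these ITRs as only a fragment.

Between the ITRs, the human synapsin I promoter drives neuron-specific transcription of Phobos C128A, a synthetic, mammalian codon-optimised anion-conducting channelrhodopsin derived from Chlamydomonas reinhardtii channelrhodopsin sequence. It carries thirteen substitutions, including the C128A change, and the record lists iC++ as an alternative name. Because of this ancestry, the automated annotation picks up only short stretches of the opsin as ChR2 fragments rather than naming the engineered gene. The opsin is fused at its C terminus to the yellow fluorescent protein Citrine, so expressing cells can be identified. A WPRE element downstream enhances transcript stability and expression, and a bovine growth hormone polyadenylation signal terminates the message. Small lacI, lacZα and SV40 large T antigen fragments in the table appear to be backbone remnants.

According to the record, the channel acts as a slow-cycling step-function tool with high light sensitivity. Blue light opens it and it stays open for minutes, while light around 580 nm accelerates closure to milliseconds. This suits it to sustained, switchable optogenetic manipulation of neurons and behaviour.
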