Features (pLannotate 1.2.2; 15 found; start..end, strand, type, name):
    226..673     +  promoter       hSyn promoter: human synapsin I promoter; confers neuron-specific expression (Kügler et al., 2003)
    699..732     +  CDS            ChR2(H134R) (fragment): H134R mutant of an N-terminal fragment of channelrhodopsin-2 from the alga Chlamydomonas reinhardtii (Nagel et al., 2005) blue light-activated cation channel
   1270..1625    +  CDS            ChR2 (fragment): N-terminal fragment of channelrhodopsin-2 from the alga Chlamydomonas reinhardtii (Nagel et al., 2003) blue light-activated cation channel
   1638..2354    +  CDS            Citrine: Citrine is a basic (constitutively fluorescent) yellow fluorescent protein published in 2001, derived from Aequorea victoria. It has moderate acid sensitivity.
   2370..2958    +  misc_feature   WPRE: woodchuck hepatitis virus posttranscriptional regulatory element
   2999..3206    +  polyA_signal   bGH poly(A) signal: bovine growth hormone polyadenylation signal
   3237..3305    -  CDS            large T antigen (fragment): large T antigen from SV40 (simian virus 40)
   3376..3509    +  repeat_region  AAV2 ITR: inverted terminal repeat of adeno-associated virus serotype 2 inverted
   3503..3559    -  CDS            lacI (fragment): lac repressor; lacI; The lac repressor binds to the lac operator to inhibit transcription in E. coli. This inhibition can be relieved by adding lactose or isopropyl-β-D-thiogalactopyranoside (IPTG).
   3742..4330    -  rep_origin     ori: high-copy-number ColE1/pMB1/pBR322/pUC origin of replication
   4501..5361    -  CDS            AmpR: β-lactamase; bla; confers resistance to ampicillin, carbenicillin, and related antibiotics
   5362..5466    -  promoter       AmpR promoter: bla
   5519..5947    -  rep_origin     f1 ori (sequence partly withheld): f1 bacteriophage origin of replication; arrow indicates direction of (+) strand synthesis
   5952..6021    -  CDS            lacZα (fragment): LacZα fragment of β-galactosidase; lacZ fragment
   6016..126     -  repeat_region  AAV2 ITR (fragment) (across the origin): inverted terminal repeat of adeno-associated virus serotype 2 inverted
>Addgene plasmid #98218 | AAV2_hSyn_Phobos_CA_Citrine | addgene full sequence | sequence record 256051 | Addgene NGS Result
GCGCTCGCTCGCTCACTGAGGCCGCCCGGGCAAAGCCCGGGCGTCGGGCGACCTTTGGTCGCCCGGCCTC
AGTGAGCGAGCGAGCGCGCAGAGAGGGAGTGGCCAACTCCATCACTAGGGGTTCCTTGTAGTTAATGATT
AACCCGCCATGCTACTTATCTACGTAGCCATGCTCTAGGAAGATCGTAGGTTAATTAATCTAGACTGCAG
AGGGCCCTGCGTATGAGTGCAAGTGGGTTTTAGGACCAGGATGAGGCGGGGTGGGGGTGCCTACCTGACG
ACCGACCCCGACCCACTGGACAAGCACCCAACCCCCATTCCCCAAATTGCGCATCCCCTATCAGAGAGGG
GGAGGGGAAACAGGATGCGGCGAGGCGCGTGCGCACTGCCAGCTTCAGCACCGCGGACAGTGCCTTCGCC
CCCGCCTGGCGGCGCGCGCCACCGCCGCCTCAGCACTGAAGGCGCGCTGACGTCACTCGCCGGTCCCCCG
CAAACTCCCCTTCCCGGCCACCTTGGTCGCGTCCGCGCCGCCGCCGGCCCAGCCGGACCGCACCACGCGA
GGCGCGAGATAGGGGGGCACGGGCGCGACCATCTGCGCTGCGGCGCCGGCGACTCAGCGCTGCCTCAGTC
TGCGGTGGGCAGCGGAGGAGTCGTGTCGTGCCTGAGAGCGCAGTCGAATTCAAGCTGCTAGCGCCACCAT
GGACTATGGCGGCGCTTTGTCTGCCGTCGGACTCTTCCAAACCTCATACACTCTTGAGAACAATGGTTCT
GTTATTTGCATCCCGAACAACGGCCAGTGCTTCTGCTTGGCTTGGCTTAAATCCAACGGAACAAATGCCG
AGAAGTTGGCTGCCAACATTCTGCAGTGGATTTCTTTTGCGCTTTCAGCGCTCTGCCTGATGTTCTACGG
CTACCAGACCTGGAAGTCTACTTGCGGCTGGGAGAACATTTACGTGGCCACGATCCAGATGATCAAGTTC
ATCATCGAGTATTTCCATAGCTTTGACGAACCTGCGGTGATCTACTCATCCAACGGCAACAAGACCCGGT
GGCTTCGTTACGCGAGCTGGCTGCTGACCGCCCCTGTCATTCTTATCCACCTGAGCAACCTTACGGGTCT
GGCGAACGACTATAACAAGCGTACCATGGGTCTGCTGGTGTCAGATATCGGCGGCATCGTGTGGGCCACC
ACGGCCGCGCTGTCCAAGGGATACGTCCGTGTCATTTTCTTCCTGATGGGCCTGTGCTACGGCATCTACA
CATTCTTCAACGCAGCCAAGGTCTACATTGAGGCGTACCACACCGTGCCGAAGGGCCGGTGTCGCCAGGT
GGTGACTGGCATGGCTTGGCTCTTCTTCGTATCATGGGGTATGTTCCCCATCCTGTTCATCCTCGGCCCC
GAGGGCTTCGGCGTCCTGAGCCGGTACGGCTCCAACGTCGGCCACACCATCATTGACCTGATGTCGAAGC
AGTGCTGGGGTCTGCTCGGCCACTACCTGCGCGTGCTGATCCACAGCCATATCCTCATCCACGGCGACAT
TCGCAAGACCACCAAATTGAACATTGGTGGCACTGAGATTGAGGTCGAGACGCTGGTGGAGGACGAGGCC
GAGGCTGGCGCGGTCGCGGCACTCGAGATGGTGAGCAAGGGCGAGGAGCTGTTCACCGGGGTGGTGCCCA
TCCTGGTCGAGCTGGACGGCGACGTAAACGGCCACAAGTTCAGCGTGTCCGGCGAGGGCGAGGGCGATGC
CACCTACGGCAAGCTGACCCTGAAGTTCATCTGCACCACCGGCAAGCTGCCCGTGCCCTGGCCCACCCTC
GTGACCACCTTCGGCTACGGCCTGATGTGCTTCGCCCGCTACCCCGACCACATGAAGCAGCACGACTTCT
TCAAGTCCGCCATGCCCGAAGGCTACGTCCAGGAGCGCACCATCTTCTTCAAGGACGACGGCAACTACAA
GACCCGCGCCGAGGTGAAGTTCGAGGGCGACACCCTGGTGAACCGCATCGAGCTGAAGGGCATCGACTTC
AAGGAGGACGGCAACATCCTGGGGCACAAGCTGGAGTACAACTACAACAGCCACAACGTCTATATCATGG
CCGACAAGCAGAAGAACGGCATCAAGGTGAACTTCAAGATCCGCCACAACATCGAGGACGGCAGCGTGCA
GCTCGCCGACCACTACCAGCAGAACACCCCCATCGGCGACGGCCCCGTGCTGCTGCCCGACAACCACTAC
CTGAGCTACCAGTCCGCCCTGAGCAAAGACCCCAACGAGAAGCGCGATCACATGGTCCTGCTGGAGTTCG
TGACCGCCGCCGGGATCACTCTCGGCATGGACGAGCTGTACAAGTAGAAGCTTATCGATAATCAACCTCT
GGATTACAAAATTTGTGAAAGATTGACTGGTATTCTTAACTATGTTGCTCCTTTTACGCTATGTGGATAC
GCTGCTTTAATGCCTTTGTATCATGCTATTGCTTCCCGTATGGCTTTCATTTTCTCCTCCTTGTATAAAT
CCTGGTTGCTGTCTCTTTATGAGGAGTTGTGGCCCGTTGTCAGGCAACGTGGCGTGGTGTGCACTGTGTT
TGCTGACGCAACCCCCACTGGTTGGGGCATTGCCACCACCTGTCAGCTCCTTTCCGGGACTTTCGCTTTC
CCCCTCCCTATTGCCACGGCGGAACTCATCGCCGCCTGCCTTGCCCGCTGCTGGACAGGGGCTCGGCTGT
TGGGCACTGACAATTCCGTGGTGTTGTCGGGGAAATCATCGTCCTTTCCTTGGCTGCTCGCCTGTGTTGC
CACCTGGATTCTGCGCGGGACGTCCTTCTGCTACGTCCCTTCGGCCCTCAATCCAGCGGACCTTCCTTCC
CGCGGCCTGCTGCCGGCTCTGCGGCCTCTTCCGCGTCTTCGCCTTCGCCCTCAGACGAGTCGGATCTCCC
TTTGGGCCGCCTCCCCGCATCGATACCGTCGACCCGGGCGGCCGCTCATAAAGCTCGACTGTGCCTTCTA
GTTGCCAGCCATCTGTTGTTTGCCCCTCCCCCGTGCCTTCCTTGACCCTGGAAGGTGCCACTCCCACTGT
CCTTTCCTAATAAAATGAGGAAATTGCATCGCATTGTCTGAGTAGGTGTCATTCTATTCTGGGGGGTGGG
GTGGGGCAGGACAGCAAGGGGGAGGATTGGGAAGACAATAGCAGGCATGCTGGGGATGCGGTCCGGACTG
TACAATTGCATTCATTTTATGTTTCAGGTTCAGGGGGAGATGTGGGAGGTTTTTTAAAGCAAGTAAAACC
TCTACAAATGTGGTAAAATCGATAAGGATCTTCCTAGAGCATGGCTACGTAGATAAGTAGCATGGCGGGT
TAATCATTAACTACAAGGAACCCCTAGTGATGGAGTTGGCCACTCCCTCTCTGCGCGCTCGCTCGCTCAC
TGAGGCCGGGCGACCAAAGGTCGCCCGACGCCCGGGCTTTGCCCGGGCGGCCTCAGTGAGCGAGCGAGCG
CGCAGCTGCATTAATGAATCGGCCAACGCGCGGGGAGAGGCGGTTTGCGTATTGGGCGCTCTTCCGCTTC
CTCGCTCACTGACTCGCTGCGCTCGGTCGTTCGGCTGCGGCGAGCGGTATCAGCTCACTCAAAGGCGGTA
ATACGGTTATCCACAGAATCAGGGGATAACGCAGGAAAGAACATGTGAGCAAAAGGCCAGCAAAAGGCCA
GGAACCGTAAAAAGGCCGCGTTGCTGGCGTTTTTCCATAGGCTCCGCCCCCCTGACGAGCATCACAAAAA
TCGACGCTCAAGTCAGAGGTGGCGAAACCCGACAGGACTATAAAGATACCAGGCGTTTCCCCCTGGAAGC
TCCCTCGTGCGCTCTCCTGTTCCGACCCTGCCGCTTACCGGATACCTGTCCGCCTTTCTCCCTTCGGGAA
GCGTGGCGCTTTCTCATAGCTCACGCTGTAGGTATCTCAGTTCGGTGTAGGTCGTTCGCTCCAAGCTGGG
CTGTGTGCACGAACCCCCCGTTCAGCCCGACCGCTGCGCCTTATCCGGTAACTATCGTCTTGAGTCCAAC
CCGGTAAGACACGACTTATCGCCACTGGCAGCAGCCACTGGTAACAGGATTAGCAGAGCGAGGTATGTAG
GCGGTGCTACAGAGTTCTTGAAGTGGTGGCCTAACTACGGCTACACTAGAAGAACAGTATTTGGTATCTG
CGCTCTGCTGAAGCCAGTTACCTTCGGAAAAAGAGTTGGTAGCTCTTGATCCGGCAAACAAACCACCGCT
GGTAGCGGTGGTTTTTTTGTTTGCAAGCAGCAGATTACGCGCAGAAAAAAAGGATCTCAAGAAGATCCTT
TGATCTTTTCTACGGGGTCTGACGCTCAGTGGAACGAAAACTCACGTTAAGGGATTTTGGTCATGAGATT
ATCAAAAAGGATCTTCACCTAGATCCTTTTAAATTAAAAATGAAGTTTTAAATCAATCTAAAGTATATAT
GAGTAAACTTGGTCTGACAGTTACCAATGCTTAATCAGTGAGGCACCTATCTCAGCGATCTGTCTATTTC
GTTCATCCATAGTTGCCTGACTCCCCGTCGTGTAGATAACTACGATACGGGAGGGCTTACCATCTGGCCC
CAGTGCTGCAATGATACCGCGAGACCCACGCTCACCGGCTCCAGATTTATCAGCAATAAACCAGCCAGCC
GGAAGGGCCGAGCGCAGAAGTGGTCCTGCAACTTTATCCGCCTCCATCCAGTCTATTAATTGTTGCCGGG
AAGCTAGAGTAAGTAGTTCGCCAGTTAATAGTTTGCGCAACGTTGTTGCCATTGCTACAGGCATCGTGGT
GTCACGCTCGTCGTTTGGTATGGCTTCATTCAGCTCCGGTTCCCAACGATCAAGGCGAGTTACATGATCC
CCCATGTTGTGCAAAAAAGCGGTTAGCTCCTTCGGTCCTCCGATCGTTGTCAGAAGTAAGTTGGCCGCAG
TGTTATCACTCATGGTTATGGCAGCACTGCATAATTCTCTTACTGTCATGCCATCCGTAAGATGCTTTTC
TGTGACTGGTGAGTACTCAACCAAGTCATTCTGAGAATAGTGTATGCGGCGACCGAGTTGCTCTTGCCCG
GCGTCAATACGGGATAATACCGCGCCACATAGCAGAACTTTAAAAGTGCTCATCATTGGAAAACGTTCTT
CGGGGCGAAAACTCTCAAGGATCTTACCGCTGTTGAGATCCAGTTCGATGTAACCCACTCGTGCACCCAA
CTGATCTTCAGCATCTTTTACTTTCACCAGCGTTTCTGGGTGAGCAAAAACAGGAAGGCAAAATGCCGCA
AAAAAGGGAATAAGGGCGACACGGAAATGTTGAATACTCATACTCTTCCTTTTTCAATATTATTGAAGCA
TTTATCAGGGTTATTGTCTCATGAGCGGATACATATTTGAATGTATTTAGAAAAATAAACAAATAGGGGT
TCCGCGCACATTTCCCCGAAAAGTGCCACCTAAATTGTAAGCGTTAATATTTTGTTAAAATTCGCGTTAA
ATTTTTGTTAAATCAGCTCATTTTTTAACCAATAGGCCGAAATCGGCAAAATCCCTTATAAATCAAAAGA
ATAGACCGAGATAGGGT
[37 nt withheld, positions 5618-5654]
AAAGAACGTGGACTCCAACGTCAAAGG
[49 nt withheld, positions 5682-5730]
T
[91 nt withheld, positions 5732-5822]
G
[124 nt withheld, positions 5824-5947]
CCCATTCGCCATTCAGGCTGCGCAACTGTTGGGAAGGGCGATCGGTGCGGGCCTCTTCGCTATTACGCCA
GCTGC
