>Addgene plasmid #98218 | AAV2_hSyn_Phobos_CA_Citrine | depositor partial sequence | sequence record 180053 | Phobos_C128A gene
ATGGACTATGGCGGCGCTTTGTCTGCCGTCGGACTCTTCCAAACCTCATACACTCTTGAGAACAATGGTT
CTGTTATTTGCATCCCGAACAACGGCCAGTGCTTCTGCTTGGCTTGGCTTAAATCCAACGGAACAAATGC
CGAGAAGTTGGCTGCCAACATTCTGCAGTGGATTTCTTTTGCGCTTTCAGCGCTCTGCCTGATGTTCTAC
GGCTACCAGACCTGGAAGTCTACTTGCGGCTGGGAGAACATTTACGTGGCCACGATCCAGATGATCAAGT
TCATCATCGAGTATTTCCATAGCTTTGACGAACCTGCGGTGATCTACTCATCCAACGGCAACAAGACCCG
GTGGCTTCGTTACGCGAGCTGGCTGCTGACCGCCCCTGTCATTCTTATCCACCTGAGCAACCTTACGGGT
CTGGCGAACGACTATAACAAGCGTACCATGGGTCTGCTGGTGTCAGATATCGGCGGCATCGTGTGGGCCA
CCACGGCCGCGCTGTCCAAGGGATACGTCCGTGTCATTTTCTTCCTGATGGGCCTGTGCTACGGCATCTA
CACATTCTTCAACGCAGCCAAGGTCTACATTGAGGCGTACCACACCGTGCCGAAGGGCCGGTGTCGCCAG
GTGGTGACTGGCATGGCTTGGCTCTTCTTCGTATCATGGGGTATGTTCCCCATCCTGTTCATCCTCGGCC
CCGAGGGCTTCGGCGTCCTGAGCCGGTACGGCTCCAACGTCGGCCACACCATCATTGACCTGATGTCGAA
GCAGTGCTGGGGTCTGCTCGGCCACTACCTGCGCGTGCTGATCCACAGCCATATCCTCATCCACGGCGAC
ATTCGCAAGACCACCAAATTGAACATTGGTGGCACTGAGATTGAGGTCGAGACGCTGGTGGAGGACGAGG
CCGAGGCTGGCGCGGTC
